>Addgene plasmid #85780 | pH3FS | addgene full sequence | sequence record 171083 | Addgene NGS Result
GGCGGTTTGCGTATTGGGCGCTCTTCCGCTTCCTCGCTCACTGACTCGCTGCGCTCGGTCGTTCGGCTGC
GGCGAGCGGTATCAGCTCACTCAAAGGCGGTAATACGGTTATCCACAGAATCAGGGGATAACGCAGGAAA
GAACATGTGAGCAAAAGGCCAGCAAAAGGCCAGGAACCGTAAAAAGGCCGCGTTGCTGGCGTTTTTCCAT
AGGCTCCGCCCCCCTGACGAGCATCACAAAAATCGACGCTCAAGTCAGAGGTGGCGAAACCCGACAGGAC
TATAAAGATACCAGGCGTTTCCCCCTGGAAGCTCCCTCGTGCGCTCTCCTGTTCCGACCCTGCCGCTTAC
CGGATACCTGTCCGCCTTTCTCCCTTCGGGAAGCGTGGCGCTTTCTCATAGCTCACGCTGTAGGTATCTC
AGTTCGGTGTAGGTCGTTCGCTCCAAGCTGGGCTGTGTGCACGAACCCCCCGTTCAGCCCGACCGCTGCG
CCTTATCCGGTAACTATCGTCTTGAGTCCAACCCGGTAAGACACGACTTATCGCCACTGGCAGCAGCCAC
TGGTAACAGGATTAGCAGAGCGAGGTATGTAGGCGGTGCTACAGAGTTCTTGAAGTGGTGGCCTAACTAC
GGCTACACTAGAAGAACAGTATTTGGTATCTGCGCTCTGCTGAAGCCAGTTACCTTCGGAAAAAGAGTTG
GTAGCTCTTGATCCGGCAAACAAACCACCGCTGGTAGCGGTGGTTTTTTTGTTTGCAAGCAGCAGATTAC
GCGCAGAAAAAAAGGATCTCAAGAAGATCCTTTGATCTTTTCTACGGGGTCTGACGCTCAGTGGAACGAA
AACTCACGTTAAGGGATTTTGGTCATGAGATTATCAAAAAGGATCTTCACCTAGATCCTTTTAAATTAAA
AATGAAGTTTTAAATCAATCTAAAGTATATATGAGTAAACTTGGTCTGACAGTTACCAATGCTTAATCAG
TGAGGCACCTATCTCAGCGATCTGTCTATTTCGTTCATCCATAGTTGCCTGACTCCCCGTCGTGTAGATA
ACTACGATACGGGAGGGCTTACCATCTGGCCCCAGTGCTGCAATGATACCGCGAGACCCACGCTCACCGG
CTCCAGATTTATCAGCAATAAACCAGCCAGCCGGAAGGGCCGAGCGCAGAAGTGGTCCTGCAACTTTATC
CGCCTCCATCCAGTCTATTAATTGTTGCCGGGAAGCTAGAGTAAGTAGTTCGCCAGTTAATAGTTTGCGC
AACGTTGTTGCCATTGCTACAGGCATCGTGGTGTCACGCTCGTCGTTTGGTATGGCTTCATTCAGCTCCG
GTTCCCAACGATCAAGGCGAGTTACATGATCCCCCATGTTGTGCAAAAAAGCGGTTAGCTCCTTCGGTCC
TCCGATCGTTGTCAGAAGTAAGTTGGCCGCAGTGTTATCACTCATGGTTATGGCAGCACTGCATAATTCT
CTTACTGTCATGCCATCCGTAAGATGCTTTTCTGTGACTGGTGAGTACTCAACCAAGTCATTCTGAGAAT
AGTGTATGCGGCGACCGAGTTGCTCTTGCCCGGCGTCAATACGGGATAATACCGCGCCACATAGCAGAAC
TTTAAAAGTGCTCATCATTGGAAAACGTTCTTCGGGGCGAAAACTCTCAAGGATCTTACCGCTGTTGAGA
TCCAGTTCGATGTAACCCACTCGTGCACCCAACTGATCTTCAGCATCTTTTACTTTCACCAGCGTTTCTG
GGTGAGCAAAAACAGGAAGGCAAAATGCCGCAAAAAAGGGAATAAGGGCGACACGGAAATGTTGAATACT
CATACTCTTCCTTTTTCAATATTATTGAAGCATTTATCAGGGTTATTGTCTCATGAGCGGATACATATTT
GAATGTATTTAGAAAAATAAACAAATAGGGGTTCCGCGCACATTTCCCCGAAAAGTGCCACCTGACGTCT
AAGAAACCATTATTATCATGACATTAACCTATAAAAATAGGCGTATCACGAGGCCCTTTCGTCTCGCGCG
TTTCGGTGATGACGGTGAAAACCTCTGACACATGCAGCTCCCGGAGACGGTCACAGCTTGTCTGTAAGCG
GATGCCGGGAGCAGACAAGCCCGTCAGGGCGCGTCAGCGGGTGTTGGCGGGTGTCGGGGCTGGCTTAACT
ATGCGGCATCAGAGCAGATTGTACTGAGAGTGCACCTCGAGCATCGATGAATTCTCTGTCGCCATGGATC
CTTTATCGTCGTCGTCCTTGTAATCCTTATCGTCGTCGTCCTTATAATCTTTGTCGTCGTCGTCTTTATA
GTCCATGGTGTCGACAACCCTTAATATAACTTCGTATAATGTATGCTATACGAAGTTATTAGGTCTAGAG
ATCTAAAAGTCAGGCGATCACACATTAAAAGCTATACATTACAAAGCGTTAATAGCGGGCATTATTCCTT
TGCCCTCGGACGAGTGCTGGGGCGTCGGTTTCCACTATCGGCGAGTACTTCTACACAGCCATCGGTCCAG
ACGGCCGCGCTTCTGCGGGCGATTTGTGTACGCCCGACAGTCCCGGCTCCGGATCGGACGATTGCGTCGC
ATCGACCCTGCGCCCAAGCTGCATCATCGAAATTGCCGTCAACCAAGCTCTGATAGAGTTGGTCAAGACC
AATGCGGAGCATATACGCCCGGAGCCGCGGCGATCCTGCAAGCTCCGGATGCCTCCGCTCGAAGTAGCGC
GTCTGCTGCTCCATACAAGCCAACCACGGCCTCCAGAAGAAGATGTTGGCGACCTCGTATTGGGAATCCC
CGAACATCGCCTCGCTCCAGTCAATGACCGCTGTTATGCGGCCATTGTCCGTCAGGACATTGTTGGAGCC
GAAATCCGCGTGCACGAGGTGCCGGACTTCGGGGCAGTCCTCGGCCCAAAGCATCAGCTCATCGAGAGCC
TGCGCGACGGACGCACTGACGGTGTCGTCCATCACAGTTTGCCAGTGATACACATGGGGATCAGCAATCG
CGCATATGAAATCACGCCATGTAGTGTATTGACCGATTCCTTGCGGTCCGAATGGGCCGAACCCGCTCGT
CTGGCTAAGATCGGCCGCAGCGATCGCATCCATGGCCTCCGCGACCGGCTGCAGAACAGCGGGCAGTTCG
GTTTCAGGCAGGTCTTGCAACGTGACACCCTGTGCACGGCGGGAGATGCAATAGGTCAGGCTCTCGCTGA
ATTCCCCAATGTCAAGCACTTCCGGAATCGGGAGCGCGGCCGATGCAAAGTGCCGATAAACATAACGATC
TTTGTAGAAACCATCGGCGCAGCTATTTACCCGCAGGACATATCCACGCCCTCCTACATCGAAGCTGAAA
GCACGAGATTCTTCGCCCTCCGAGAGCTGCATCAGGTCGGAGACGCTGTCGAACTTTTCGATCAGAAACT
TCTCGACAGACGTCGCGGTGAGTTCAGGCTTTTTACCCATGGTTGTTTATGTTCGGATGTGATGTGAGAA
CTGTATCCTAGCAAGATTTTAAAAGGAAGTATATGAAAGAAGAACCTCAGTGGCAAATCCTAACCTTTTA
TATTTCTCTACAGGGGCGCGGCGTGGGGACAATTCAACGCGTCTGTGAGGGGAGCGTTTCCCTGCTCGCA
GGTCCGCAGCGAGGAGCCGTAATTTTTGCTTCGCGCCGTGCGGCCATCAAAATGTATGGATGCAAATGAT
TATACATGGGGATGTATGGGCTAAATGTACGGGCGACAGTCACATCATGCCCCTGAGCTGCGCACGTCAA
GACTGTCAAGGAGGGTATTCTGGGCCTCCATGTCGCTGGCCGGGTGACCCGGCGGGGACGTCGAGAACCC
TTAATATAACTTCGTATAATGTATGCTATACGAAGTTATTAGGTGATATCAGATCCGTCGACCTGCAGCG
TACGCGGCCGCGGATCTGCCGGTCTCCCTATAGTGAGTCGTATTAATTTCGATAAGCCAGGTTAACCTGC
ATTAATGAATCGGCCAACGCGCGGGGAGA
Features (pLannotate 1.2.2; 11 found; start..end, strand, type, name):
    204..792     -  rep_origin     ori: high-copy-number ColE1/pMB1/pBR322/pUC origin of replication
    963..1823    -  CDS            AmpR: β-lactamase; bla; confers resistance to ampicillin, carbenicillin, and related antibiotics
   1824..1928    -  promoter       AmpR promoter: bla
   2023..2058    +  CDS            rop (fragment): Rop protein, which maintains plasmids at low copy number; rop
   2160..2206    +  misc_feature   bom (fragment): basis of mobility region from pBR322
   2249..2265    -  CDS            FLAG (fragment): FLAG® epitope tag, followed by an enterokinase cleavage site
   2336..2369    -  protein_bind   loxP: Cre-mediated recombination occurs in the 8-bp core sequence (GCATACAT). Cre recombinase
   2441..3814    -  gene           hphMX6 (fragment): yeast selectable marker conferring hygromycin resistance
   3856..3889    -  protein_bind   loxP: Cre-mediated recombination occurs in the 8-bp core sequence (GCATACAT). Cre recombinase
   3947..3965    -  promoter       T7 promoter: promoter for bacteriophage T7 RNA polymerase
   3987..21      -  CDS            lacI (fragment) (across the origin): lac repressor; lacI; The lac repressor binds to the lac operator to inhibit transcription in E. coli. This inhibition can be relieved by adding lactose or isopropyl-β-D-thiogalactopyranoside (IPTG).
