[The description below was written by a language model from this plasmid's Addgene catalogue record and pLannotate feature annotations shown in this document.]
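Description:
pH3FS is a member of the N-ICE plasmid series, built on the pUG6 backbone and intended for N-terminal 3×FLAG tagging of genes in Saccharomyces cerevisiae. The 4,019 nt plasmid has no annotated yeast replication origin. This fits a role as a source of a tagging cassette destined for the genome rather than as an episomal expression vector, although the record does not spell out the workflow. In E. coli it is maintained at high copy through a ColE1/pUC-type origin and selected with ampicillin via the β-lactamase gene and its native promoter. Short annotated fragments of rop, bom and lacI appear to be backbone remnants rather than functional elements.

The payload is a roughly 1.8 kb loxP-HphMX-loxP-3FLAG insert cloned between NotI and XhoI sites, both of which are retained. The hphMX marker confers hygromycin resistance in yeast and is flanked by two loxP sites, with the FLAG coding sequence lying just beyond the second loxP. pLannotate detects only a fragment of a FLAG tag, although the catalogue entry describes a triple repeat. Because the marker is floxed, Cre recombinase can excise it after selection, leaving a single loxP site next to the epitope tag. No yeast promoter is annotated between the marker and the tag. The series title refers to inducible, constitutive or endogenous expression, so this layout may correspond to the endogenous-promoter version, in which marker removal restores expression from the gene's own promoter, but the record does not state this explicitly. A T7 promoter next to the cassette serves as a sequencing primer site.
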