Addgene plasmid #85780: pH3FS
Purpose: N-ICE plasmid pH3FS
Depositing lab: Scott Briggs. Depositing organization: Purdue University. Publication: N-ICE plasmids for generating N-terminal 3 x FLAG tagged genes that allow Inducible, Constitutive, or Endogenous expression in Saccharomyces cerevisiae. Zhang Y, Serratore ND, Briggs SD. Yeast. 2016 Dec 12. doi: 10.1002/yea.3226. PubMed 27943405.
Backbone
  Vector backbone: pUG6
  Backbone manufacturer: Euroscarf
  Vector type: Yeast Expression, Cre/Lox
  Selectable markers: Hygromycin
Growth in bacteria
  Bacterial resistance: Ampicillin, 100 μg/mL
  Growth temperature: 37°C
  Growth strain: DH5alpha
  Copy number: High Copy
Gene/Insert
  Gene/Insert name: loxP-HphMX-loxP-3FLAG
  Species: S. cerevisiae (budding yeast), Synthetic
  Insert size (bp): 1830
  Cloning method: Restriction Enzyme; 5′ cloning site NotI (not destroyed); 3′ cloning site XhoI (not destroyed)
  Sequencing primers: 5′ T7 promoter; 3′ CGCGTCAGCGGGTGTTGG
Terms and licenses: Academic/Nonprofit Terms; Industry Terms: Not Available to Industry
How to cite: pH3FS was a gift from Scott Briggs (Addgene plasmid # 85780 ; http://n2t.net/addgene:85780 ; RRID:Addgene_85780)
